Addgene plasmid #135675: pLenti-TRE-PtenC124S-Blast
Purpose: Dox-inducible expression (TRE promoter) of C124S mutant Pten cDNA, Blasticidin selection
Depositing lab: Florian Karreth. Depositing organization: H. Lee Moffitt Cancer Center and Research Institute.
Backbone
  Vector backbone: p156RRL-sinPPT-CMV-GFP-PRE/Nhe I
  Vector type: Lentiviral
Growth in bacteria
  Bacterial resistance: Ampicillin, 100 μg/mL
  Growth temperature: 37°C
  Growth strain: NEB Stable
  Copy number: High Copy
Gene/Insert
  Gene/Insert name: Pten
  Species: M. musculus (mouse)
  Entrez Gene: Pten (a.k.a. 2310035O07Rik, A130070J02Rik, B430203M17Rik, MMAC1, PTENbeta, TEP1)
  Cloning method: Gibson Cloning
Terms and licenses: Academic/Nonprofit Terms; Industry Terms: Not Available to Industry
How to cite: pLenti-TRE-PtenC124S-Blast was a gift from Florian Karreth (Addgene plasmid # 135675 ; http://n2t.net/addgene:135675 ; RRID:Addgene_135675)
