[The description below was written by a language model from this plasmid's Addgene catalogue record and pLannotate feature annotations shown in this document.]
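Description:
pLenti-TRE-PtenC124S-Blast is an 8.7 kb lentiviral transfer plasmid built on the p156RRL-sinPPT-CMV-GFP-PRE backbone for doxycycline-inducible expression of a mutant mouse Pten cDNA. In bacteria it is maintained through a high-copy ColE1/pUC-type origin and selected with ampicillin via the bla gene. An f1 origin, an SV40 origin, T3 and T7 promoters and lac/lacZα remnants are carried over from the parental cloning vector.

The viral portion follows a third-generation layout. An RSV promoter fused to a truncated HIV-1 5' LTR drives Tat-independent production of the genomic RNA, which carries the Ψ packaging signal with a gag fragment, the Rev response element for nuclear export, and the cPPT/CTS that aids nuclear import of the provirus. The downstream LTR is also annotated as truncated, which fits the self-inactivating design implied by the backbone name, and it is followed by an SV40 polyadenylation signal.

Between the LTRs, a TRE3G promoter drives the Pten coding sequence, followed by a WPRE to enhance transcript stability and expression. A separate mouse PGK promoter drives blasticidin S deaminase, so transduced cells can be selected with blasticidin whether or not the transgene is induced. No tetracycline transactivator is annotated on the plasmid, so a Tet-On type activator would have to be provided separately in the target cells.

The C124S substitution is stated in the catalogue entry but is not marked in the feature table. It alters the catalytic cysteine and is generally regarded as abolishing phosphatase activity. This makes the construct suitable as a catalytically dead control or for examining phosphatase-independent Pten functions, although the record states only inducible expression as its purpose.
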