Features (pLannotate 1.2.2; 27 found; start..end, strand, type, name):
     23..127     +  promoter       AmpR promoter: bla
    128..988     +  CDS            AmpR: β-lactamase; bla; confers resistance to ampicillin, carbenicillin, and related antibiotics
   1159..1747    +  rep_origin     ori: high-copy-number ColE1/pMB1/pBR322/pUC origin of replication
   1930..2022    +  CDS            lacI (fragment): lac repressor; lacI; The lac repressor binds to the lac operator to inhibit transcription in E. coli. This inhibition can be relieved by adding lactose or isopropyl-β-D-thiogalactopyranoside (IPTG).
   2035..2056    +  protein_bind   CAP binding site: CAP binding activates transcription in the presence of cAMP. E. coli catabolite activator protein
   2071..2101    +  promoter       lac promoter: promoter for the E. coli lac operon
   2109..2125    +  protein_bind   lac operator: The lac repressor binds to the lac operator to inhibit transcription in E. coli. This inhibition can be relieved by adding lactose or isopropyl-β-D-thiogalactopyranoside (IPTG). lac repressor encoded by lacI
   2170..2188    +  promoter       T3 promoter: promoter for bacteriophage T3 RNA polymerase
   2216..2442    +  promoter       RSV promoter: Rous sarcoma virus enhancer/promoter
   2443..2623    +  LTR            5' LTR (truncated): truncated 5' long terminal repeat (LTR) from HIV-1
   2670..2795    +  misc_feature   HIV-1 Ψ: packaging signal of human immunodeficiency virus type 1
   2779..3142    +  CDS            HIV-1 gag (fragment): gag protein from human immunodeficiency virus 1; gag
   3288..3521    +  misc_feature   RRE: The Rev response element (RRE) of HIV-1 allows for Rev-dependent mRNA export from the nucleus to the cytoplasm.
   3898..3998    +  CDS            Rev (fragment): human immunodeficiency virus 1 (HIV-1) Rev protein; rev; enhances nuclear export of unspliced and incompletely spliced viral mRNAs
   4017..4133    +  misc_feature   cPPT/CTS: central polypurine tract and central termination sequence of HIV-1
   4149..4527    +  promoter       TRE3G promoter: 3rd-generation Tet-responsive promoter that can be activated by binding of Tet-On® 3G
   4548..5756    +  CDS            Pten: PTEN_MOUSE - Also known as Mmac1. Experimental evidence at protein level: Swiss-Prot protein existence level 1. In motile cells, suppresses the formation of lateral pseudopods and thereby promotes cell polarization and directed movement (By similarity). Tumor suppressor. Acts as a dual-specificity protein phosphatase, dephosphorylating tyrosine-, serine- and threonine- phosphorylated proteins. Also acts as a lipid phosphatase, removing the phosphate in the D3 position of the inositol ring from phosphatidylinositol 3,4,5-trisphosphate, phosphatidylinositol 3,4- diphosphate, phosphatidylinositol
   5766..6354    +  misc_feature   WPRE: woodchuck hepatitis virus posttranscriptional regulatory element
   6368..6867    +  promoter       PGK promoter: mouse phosphoglycerate kinase 1 promoter
   6896..7294    +  CDS            BSD: blasticidin S deaminase; Aspergillus terreus BSD; confers resistance to blasticidin
   7368..7505    +  CDS            nef (fragment): NEF_HV1LA - Experimental evidence at protein level: Swiss-Prot protein existence level 1. Extracellular Nef protein targets CD4(+) T-lymphocytes for apoptosis by interacting with CXCR4 surface receptors. From Human immunodeficiency virus type 1 group M subtype B (isolate Lai) (HIV-1).
   7491..7671    +  LTR            5' LTR (truncated): truncated 5' long terminal repeat (LTR) from HIV-1
   7743..7864    +  polyA_signal   SV40 poly(A) signal: SV40 polyadenylation signal
   7904..8039    +  rep_origin     SV40 ori: SV40 origin of replication
   8060..8078    -  promoter       T7 promoter: promoter for bacteriophage T7 RNA polymerase
   8086..8241    +  CDS            lacZα (fragment): LacZα fragment of β-galactosidase; lacZ fragment
   8246..8674    +  rep_origin     f1 ori (sequence partly withheld): f1 bacteriophage origin of replication; arrow indicates direction of (+) strand synthesis
>Addgene plasmid #135675 | pLenti-TRE-PtenC124S-Blast | addgene full sequence | sequence record 327582 | Addgene NGS Result
TGGCACTTTTCGGGGAAATGTGCGCGGAACCCCTATTTGTTTATTTTTCTAAATACATTCAAATATGTAT
CCGCTCATGAGACAATAACCCTGATAAATGCTTCAATAATATTGAAAAAGGAAGAGTATGAGTATTCAAC
ATTTCCGTGTCGCCCTTATTCCCTTTTTTGCGGCATTTTGCCTTCCTGTTTTTGCTCACCCAGAAACGCT
GGTGAAAGTAAAAGATGCTGAAGATCAGTTGGGTGCACGAGTGGGTTACATCGAACTGGATCTCAACAGC
GGTAAGATCCTTGAGAGTTTTCGCCCCGAAGAACGTTTTCCAATGATGAGCACTTTTAAAGTTCTGCTAT
GTGGCGCGGTATTATCCCGTATTGACGCCGGGCAAGAGCAACTCGGTCGCCGCATACACTATTCTCAGAA
TGACTTGGTTGAGTACTCACCAGTCACAGAAAAGCATCTTACGGATGGCATGACAGTAAGAGAATTATGC
AGTGCTGCCATAACCATGAGTGATAACACTGCGGCCAACTTACTTCTGACAACGATCGGAGGACCGAAGG
AGCTAACCGCTTTTTTGCACAACATGGGGGATCATGTAACTCGCCTTGATCGTTGGGAACCGGAGCTGAA
TGAAGCCATACCAAACGACGAGCGTGACACCACGATGCCTGTAGCAATGGCAACAACGTTGCGCAAACTA
TTAACTGGCGAACTACTTACTCTAGCTTCCCGGCAACAATTAATAGACTGGATGGAGGCGGATAAAGTTG
CAGGACCACTTCTGCGCTCGGCCCTTCCGGCTGGCTGGTTTATTGCTGATAAATCTGGAGCCGGTGAGCG
TGGGTCTCGCGGTATCATTGCAGCACTGGGGCCAGATGGTAAGCCCTCCCGTATCGTAGTTATCTACACG
ACGGGGAGTCAGGCAACTATGGATGAACGAAATAGACAGATCGCTGAGATAGGTGCCTCACTGATTAAGC
ATTGGTAACTGTCAGACCAAGTTTACTCATATATACTTTAGATTGATTTAAAACTTCATTTTTAATTTAA
AAGGATCTAGGTGAAGATCCTTTTTGATAATCTCATGACCAAAATCCCTTAACGTGAGTTTTCGTTCCAC
TGAGCGTCAGACCCCGTAGAAAAGATCAAAGGATCTTCTTGAGATCCTTTTTTTCTGCGCGTAATCTGCT
GCTTGCAAACAAAAAAACCACCGCTACCAGCGGTGGTTTGTTTGCCGGATCAAGAGCTACCAACTCTTTT
TCCGAAGGTAACTGGCTTCAGCAGAGCGCAGATACCAAATACTGTTCTTCTAGTGTAGCCGTAGTTAGGC
CACCACTTCAAGAACTCTGTAGCACCGCCTACATACCTCGCTCTGCTAATCCTGTTACCAGTGGCTGCTG
CCAGTGGCGATAAGTCGTGTCTTACCGGGTTGGACTCAAGACGATAGTTACCGGATAAGGCGCAGCGGTC
GGGCTGAACGGGGGGTTCGTGCACACAGCCCAGCTTGGAGCGAACGACCTACACCGAACTGAGATACCTA
CAGCGTGAGCTATGAGAAAGCGCCACGCTTCCCGAAGGGAGAAAGGCGGACAGGTATCCGGTAAGCGGCA
GGGTCGGAACAGGAGAGCGCACGAGGGAGCTTCCAGGGGGAAACGCCTGGTATCTTTATAGTCCTGTCGG
GTTTCGCCACCTCTGACTTGAGCGTCGATTTTTGTGATGCTCGTCAGGGGGGCGGAGCCTATGGAAAAAC
GCCAGCAACGCGGCCTTTTTACGGTTCCTGGCCTTTTGCTGGCCTTTTGCTCACATGTTCTTTCCTGCGT
TATCCCCTGATTCTGTGGATAACCGTATTACCGCCTTTGAGTGAGCTGATACCGCTCGCCGCAGCCGAAC
GACCGAGCGCAGCGAGTCAGTGAGCGAGGAAGCGGAAGAGCGCCCAATACGCAAACCGCCTCTCCCCGCG
CGTTGGCCGATTCATTAATGCAGCTGGCACGACAGGTTTCCCGACTGGAAAGCGGGCAGTGAGCGCAACG
CAATTAATGTGAGTTAGCTCACTCATTAGGCACCCCAGGCTTTACACTTTATGCTTCCGGCTCGTATGTT
GTGTGGAATTGTGAGCGGATAACAATTTCACACAGGAAACAGCTATGACCATGATTACGCCAAGCGCGCA
ATTAACCCTCACTAAAGGGAACAAAAGCTGGAGCTGCAAGCTTAATGTAGTCTTATGCAATACTCTTGTA
GTCTTGCAACATGGTAACGATGAGTTAGCAACATGCCTTACAAGGAGAGAAAAAGCACCGTGCATGCCGA
TTGGTGGAAGTAAGGTGGTACGATCGTGCCTTATTAGGAAGGCAACAGACGGGTCTGACATGGATTGGAC
GAACCACTGAATTGCCGCATTGCAGAGATATTGTATTTAAGTGCCTAGCTCGATACATAAACGGGTCTCT
CTGGTTAGACCAGATCTGAGCCTGGGAGCTCTCTGGCTAACTAGGGAACCCACTGCTTAAGCCTCAATAA
AGCTTGCCTTGAGTGCTTCAAGTAGTGTGTGCCCGTCTGTTGTGTGACTCTGGTAACTAGAGATCCCTCA
GACCCTTTTAGTCAGTGTGGAAAATCTCTAGCAGTGGCGCCCGAACAGGGACTTGAAAGCGAAAGGGAAA
CCAGAGGAGCTCTCTCGACGCAGGACTCGGCTTGCTGAAGCGCGCACGGCAAGAGGCGAGGGGCGGCGAC
TGGTGAGTACGCCAAAAATTTTGACTAGCGGAGGCTAGAAGGAGAGAGATGGGTGCGAGAGCGTCAGTAT
TAAGCGGGGGAGAATTAGATCGCGATGGGAAAAAATTCGGTTAAGGCCAGGGGGAAAGAAAAAATATAAA
TTAAAACATATAGTATGGGCAAGCAGGGAGCTAGAACGATTCGCAGTTAATCCTGGCCTGTTAGAAACAT
CAGAAGGCTGTAGACAAATACTGGGACAGCTACAACCATCCCTTCAGACAGGATCAGAAGAACTTAGATC
ATTATATAATACAGTAGCAACCCTCTATTGTGTGCATCAAAGGATAGAGATAAAAGACACCAAGGAAGCT
TTAGACAAGATAGAGGAAGAGCAAAACAAAAGTAAGACCACCGCACAGCAAGCGGCCGCTGATCTTCAGA
CCTGGAGGAGGAGATATGAGGGACAATTGGAGAAGTGAATTATATAAATATAAAGTAGTAAAAATTGAAC
CATTAGGAGTAGCACCCACCAAGGCAAAGAGAAGAGTGGTGCAGAGAGAAAAAAGAGCAGTGGGAATAGG
AGCTTTGTTCCTTGGGTTCTTGGGAGCAGCAGGAAGCACTATGGGCGCAGCGTCAATGACGCTGACGGTA
CAGGCCAGACAATTATTGTCTGGTATAGTGCAGCAGCAGAACAATTTGCTGAGGGCTATTGAGGCGCAAC
AGCATCTGTTGCAACTCACAGTCTGGGGCATCAAGCAGCTCCAGGCAAGAATCCTGGCTGTGGAAAGATA
CCTAAAGGATCAACAGCTCCTGGGGATTTGGGGTTGCTCTGGAAAACTCATTTGCACCACTGCTGTGCCT
TGGAATGCTAGTTGGAGTAATAAATCTCTGGAACAGATTTGGAATCACACGACCTGGATGGAGTGGGACA
GAGAAATTAACAATTACACAAGCTTAATACACTCCTTAATTGAAGAATCGCAAAACCAGCAAGAAAAGAA
TGAACAAGAATTATTGGAATTAGATAAATGGGCAAGTTTGTGGAATTGGTTTAACATAACAAATTGGCTG
TGGTATATAAAATTATTCATAATGATAGTAGGAGGCTTGGTAGGTTTAAGAATAGTTTTTGCTGTACTTT
CTATAGTGAATAGAGTTAGGCAGGGATATTCACCATTATCGTTTCAGACCCACCTCCCAACCCCGAGGGG
ACCCGACAGGCCCGAAGGAATAGAAGAAGAAGGTGGAGAGAGAGACAGAGACAGATCCATTCGATTAGTG
AACGGATCTCGACGGTATCGGTTAACTTTTAAAAGAAAAGGGGGGATTGGGGGGTACAGTGCAGGGGAAA
GAATAGTAGACATAATAGCAACAGACATACAAACTAAAGAATTACAAAAACAAATTACAAAATTCAAAAT
TTTATCGATTCTAGATTCGAGTTTACTCCCTATCAGTGATAGAGAACGTATGAAGAGTTTACTCCCTATC
AGTGATAGAGAACGTATGCAGACTTTACTCCCTATCAGTGATAGAGAACGTATAAGGAGTTTACTCCCTA
TCAGTGATAGAGAACGTATGACCAGTTTACTCCCTATCAGTGATAGAGAACGTATCTACAGTTTACTCCC
TATCAGTGATAGAGAACGTATATCCAGTTTACTCCCTATCAGTGATAGAGAACGTATAAGCTTTAGGCGT
GTACGGTGGGCGCCTATAAAAGCAGAGCTCGTTTAGTGAACCGTCAGATCGCCTGGAGCAATTCCACAAC
ACTTTTGTCTTATACCAACTTTCCGTACCACTTCCTACCCTCGTAAAGTCGAGCTTGCGTTGGATCCATG
ACAGCCATCATCAAAGAGATCGTTAGCAGAAACAAAAGGAGATATCAAGAGGATGGATTCGACTTAGACT
TGACCTATATTTATCCAAATATTATTGCTATGGGATTTCCTGCAGAAAGACTTGAAGGTGTATACAGGAA
CAATATTGATGATGTAGTAAGGTTTTTGGATTCAAAGCATAAAAACCATTACAAGATATACAATCTATGT
GCTGAGAGACATTATGACACCGCCAAATTTAACTGCAGAGTTGCACAGTATCCTTTTGAAGACCATAACC
CACCACAGCTAGAACTTATCAAACCCTTCTGTGAAGATCTTGACCAATGGCTAAGTGAAGATGACAATCA
TGTTGCAGCAATTCACAGTAAAGCTGGAAAGGGACGGACTGGTGTAATGATTTGTGCATATTTATTGCAT
CGGGGCAAATTTTTAAAGGCACAAGAGGCCCTAGATTTTTATGGGGAAGTAAGGACCAGAGACAAAAAGG
GAGTCACAATTCCCAGTCAGAGGCGCTATGTATATTATTATAGCTACCTGCTAAAAAATCACCTGGATTA
CAGACCCGTGGCACTGCTGTTTCACAAGATGATGTTTGAAACTATTCCAATGTTCAGTGGCGGAACTTGC
AATCCTCAGTTTGTGGTCTGCCAGCTAAAGGTGAAGATATATTCCTCCAATTCAGGACCCACGCGGCGGG
AGGACAAGTTCATGTACTTTGAGTTCCCTCAGCCATTGCCTGTGTGTGGTGATATCAAAGTAGAGTTCTT
CCACAAACAGAACAAGATGCTCAAAAAGGACAAAATGTTTCACTTTTGGGTAAATACGTTCTTCATACCA
GGACCAGAGGAAACCTCAGAAAAAGTGGAAAATGGAAGTCTTTGTGATCAGGAAATCGATAGCATTTGCA
GTATAGAGCGTGCAGATAATGACAAGGAGTATCTTGTACTCACCCTAACAAAAAACGATCTTGACAAAGC
AAACAAAGACAAGGCCAACCGATACTTCTCTCCAAATTTTAAGGTGAAACTATACTTTACAAAAACAGTA
GAGGAGCCATCAAATCCAGAGGCTAGCAGTTCAACTTCTGTGACTCCAGATGTTAGTGACAATGAACCTG
ATCATTATAGATATTCTGACACCACTGACTCTGATCCAGAGAATGAACCTTTTGATGAAGATCAGCATTC
ACAAATTACAAAAGTCTAAGTCGACAATCAACCTCTGGATTACAAAATTTGTGAAAGATTGACTGGTATT
CTTAACTATGTTGCTCCTTTTACGCTATGTGGATACGCTGCTTTAATGCCTTTGTATCATGCTATTGCTT
CCCGTATGGCTTTCATTTTCTCCTCCTTGTATAAATCCTGGTTGCTGTCTCTTTATGAGGAGTTGTGGCC
CGTTGTCAGGCAACGTGGCGTGGTGTGCACTGTGTTTGCTGACGCAACCCCCACTGGTTGGGGCATTGCC
ACCACCTGTCAGCTCCTTTCCGGGACTTTCGCTTTCCCCCTCCCTATTGCCACGGCGGAACTCATCGCCG
CCTGCCTTGCCCGCTGCTGGACAGGGGCTCGGCTGTTGGGCACTGACAATTCCGTGGTGTTGTCGGGGAA
GCTGACGTCCTTTCCATGGCTGCTCGCCTGTGTTGCCACCTGGATTCTGCGCGGGACGTCCTTCTGCTAC
GTCCCTTCGGCCCTCAATCCAGCGGACCTTCCTTCCCGCGGCCTGCTGCCGGCTCTGCGGCCTCTTCCGC
GTCTTCGCCTTCGCCCTCAGACGAGTCGGATCTCCCTTTGGGCCGCCTCCCCGCCTGGAATTCTACCGGG
TAGGGGAGGCGCTTTTCCCAAGGCAGTCTGGAGCATGCGCTTTAGCAGCCCCGCTGGGCACTTGGCGCTA
CACAAGTGGCCTCTGGCCTCGCACACATTCCACATCCACCGGTAGGCGCCAACCGGCTCCGTTCTTTGGT
GGCCCCTTCGCGCCACCTTCTACTCCTCCCCTAGTCAGGAAGTTCCCCCCCGCCCCGCAGCTCGCGTCGT
GCAGGACGTGACAAATGGAAGTAGCACGTCTCACTAGTCTCGTGCAGATGGACAGCACCGCTGAGCAATG
GAAGCGGGTAGGCCTTTGGGGCAGCGGCCAATAGCAGCTTTGCTCCTTCGCTTTCTGGGCTCAGAGGCTG
GGAAGGGGTGGGTCCGGGGGCGGGCTCAGGGGCGGGCTCAGGGGCGGGGCGGGCGCCCGAAGGTCCTCCG
GAGGCCCGGCATTCTGCACGCTTCAAAAGCGCACGTCTGCCGCGCTGTTCTCCTCTTCCTCATCTCCGGG
CCTTTCGACCTGCAGCCCAAGCTTACCGCTAGCCCATGGCCAAGCCTTTGTCTCAAGAAGAATCCACCCT
CATTGAAAGAGCAACGGCTACAATCAACAGCATCCCCATCTCTGAAGACTACAGCGTCGCCAGCGCAGCT
CTCTCTAGCGACGGCCGCATCTTCACTGGTGTCAATGTATATCATTTTACTGGGGGACCTTGTGCAGAAC
TCGTGGTGCTGGGCACTGCTGCTGCTGCGGCAGCTGGCAACCTGACTTGTATCGTCGCGATCGGAAATGA
GAACAGGGGCATCTTGAGCCCCTGCGGACGGTGCCGACAGGTGCTTCTCGATCTGCATCCTGGGATCAAA
GCCATAGTGAAGGACAGTGATGGACAGCCGACGGCAGTTGGGATTCGTGAATTGCTGCCCTCTGGTTATG
TGTGGGAGGGCTAAGCTAGCCGCCCGCCCCACGACCCGCAGCGCCCGACCGAAAGGAGCGCACGACCCCA
TGCATCTCGAGGGCCCGGTACCTTTAAGACCAATGACTTACAAGGCAGCTGTAGATCTTAGCCACTTTTT
AAAAGAAAAGGGGGGACTGGAAGGGCTAGCTCACTCCCAACGAAGACAAGATCTGCTTTTTGCTTGTACT
GGGTCTCTCTGGTTAGACCAGATCTGAGCCTGGGAGCTCTCTGGCTAACTAGGGAACCCACTGCTTAAGC
CTCAATAAAGCTTGCCTTGAGTGCTTCAAGTAGTGTGTGCCCGTCTGTTGTGTGACTCTGGTAACTAGAG
ATCCCTCAGACCCTTTTAGTCAGTGTGGAAAATCTCTAGCAGTAGTAGTTCATGTCATCTTATTATTCAG
TATTTATAACTTGCAAAGAAATGAATATCAGAGAGTGAGAGGAACTTGTTTATTGCAGCTTATAATGGTT
ACAAATAAAGCAATAGCATCACAAATTTCACAAATAAAGCATTTTTTTCACTGCATTCTAGTTGTGGTTT
GTCCAAACTCATCAATGTATCTTATCATGTCTGGCTCTAGCTATCCCGCCCCTAACTCCGCCCATCCCGC
CCCTAACTCCGCCCAGTTCCGCCCATTCTCCGCCCCATGGCTGACTAATTTTTTTTATTTATGCAGAGGC
CGAGGCCGCCTCGGCCTCTGAGCTATTCCAGAAGTAGTGAGGAGGCTTTTTTGGAGGCCTAGGGACGTAC
CCAATTCGCCCTATAGTGAGTCGTATTACGCGCGCTCACTGGCCGTCGTTTTACAACGTCGTGACTGGGA
AAACCCTGGCGTTACCCAACTTAATCGCCTTGCAGCACATCCCCCTTTCGCCAGCTGGCGTAATAGCGAA
GAGGCCCGCACCGATCGCCCTTCCCAACAGTTGCGCAGCCTGAATGGCGAATGGG
[124 nt withheld, positions 8246-8369]
C
[91 nt withheld, positions 8371-8461]
A
[49 nt withheld, positions 8463-8511]
CCTTTGACGTTGGAGTCCACGTTCTTT
[37 nt withheld, positions 8539-8575]
ACCCTATCTCGGTCTATTCTTTTGATTTATAAGGGATTTTGCCGATTTCGGCCTATTGGTTAAAAAATGA
GCTGATTTAACAAAAATTTAACGCGAATTTTAACAAAATATTAACGCTTACAATTT
